Addgene plasmid #144135: TFORF2609
Purpose: Lentiviral vector for overexpressing transcription factor ORFs with unique 24-bp barcodes. Barcodes facilitate identification of transcription factors in pooled screens.
Depositing lab: Feng Zhang. Depositing organization: Broad Institute. Publication: A transcription factor atlas of directed differentiation. Joung J, Ma S, Tay T, Geiger-Schuller KR, Kirchgatterer PC, Verdine VK, Guo B, Arias-Garcia MA, Allen WE, Singh A, Kuksenko O, Abudayyeh OO, Gootenberg JS, Fu Z, Macrae RK, Buenrostro JD, Regev A, Zhang F. Cell. 2023 Jan 5;186(1):209-229.e26. doi: 10.1016/j.cell.2022.11.026. PubMed 36608654.
Backbone
  Vector backbone: pLX_TRC317
  Backbone manufacturer: Broad Institute Genetic Perturbation Platform
  Backbone size w/o insert (bp): 8264
  Vector type: Mammalian Expression, Lentiviral
  Selectable markers: Puromycin
Growth in bacteria
  Bacterial resistance: Ampicillin, 100 μg/mL
  Growth temperature: 37°C
  Growth strain: NEB Stable
  Copy number: High Copy
Gene/Insert
  Gene/Insert name: FOXA2
  Species: H. sapiens (human)
  Insert size (bp): 1475
  Entrez Gene: FOXA2 (a.k.a. HNF-3-beta, HNF3B, TCF3B)
  Promoter: EF1a
  Cloning method: Unknown
  Sequencing primers: 5′ GGGTGGAGACTGAAGTTAGGCCAG; 3′ CACATAGCGTAAAAGGAGCAACATAG
Terms and licenses: Academic/Nonprofit Terms; Industry Terms: Not Available to Industry
Depositor comments: NM_153675,ENST00000377115 . The transcription factor ORF portion of this plasmid was synthesized by Genewiz. Please test multiple small colonies in case of plasmid recombination. To make this collection available in a timely manner, a portion of this collection was not fully sequenced by Addgene. If an Addgene verified full plasmid sequence is not available, please contact us prior to placing an order to request the full sequence.
How to cite: TFORF2609 was a gift from Feng Zhang (Addgene plasmid # 144135 ; http://n2t.net/addgene:144135 ; RRID:Addgene_144135)
