[The description below was written by a language model from this plasmid's Addgene catalogue record and pLannotate feature annotations shown in this document.]
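Description:
TFORF2609 is a lentiviral mammalian expression plasmid built on the pLX_TRC317 backbone and carrying the human FOXA2 open reading frame, one member of a barcoded transcription factor ORF collection. It is propagated in E. coli through a high-copy ColE1/pUC-type origin with ampicillin selection (AmpR under its own bla promoter). An f1 origin and remnants of a lac/lacZα cloning region with T3 and T7 promoters sit in the bacterial portion of the backbone. The record notes that recombination can occur during propagation, as is common for plasmids with repeated LTRs, and that the sequence behind the feature table is a partial NGS result rather than a fully verified one.

The viral cassette has a third-generation layout. An RSV promoter fused to a truncated HIV-1 5' LTR drives production of genomic RNA. It is followed by the Ψ packaging signal with a gag fragment, the RRE for Rev-dependent nuclear export, a cPPT/CTS, WPRE to enhance transcript expression, and a self-inactivating ΔU3 3' LTR with a downstream SV40 polyadenylation signal. Within the provirus, an SV40 early promoter/origin drives puromycin N-acetyltransferase for selecting transduced cells, and a separate EF-1α promoter constitutively expresses FOXA2, a forkhead pioneer factor involved in embryonic development and tissue-specific gene expression. The catalogue entry states that each construct in the series carries a unique 24-bp barcode, but this barcode is not annotated as a feature. A short U6 promoter fragment lies between the ORF and WPRE, and its role is not stated. The construct is intended for FOXA2 overexpression, including pooled screens in which the barcode identifies the transcription factor, as in directed differentiation studies.
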