Features (pLannotate 1.2.2; 31 found; start..end, strand, type, name):
      5..231     +  promoter       RSV promoter: Rous sarcoma virus enhancer/promoter
    232..412     +  LTR            5' LTR (truncated): truncated 5' long terminal repeat (LTR) from HIV-1
    459..584     +  misc_feature   HIV-1 Ψ: packaging signal of human immunodeficiency virus type 1
    568..931     +  CDS            HIV-1 gag (fragment): gag protein from human immunodeficiency virus 1; gag
   1077..1310    +  misc_feature   RRE: The Rev response element (RRE) of HIV-1 allows for Rev-dependent mRNA export from the nucleus to the cytoplasm.
   1687..1713    +  CDS            Rev (fragment): human immunodeficiency virus 1 (HIV-1) Rev protein; rev; enhances nuclear export of unspliced and incompletely spliced viral mRNAs
   1720..1743    +  promoter       SV40 promoter (fragment): SV40 early promoter
   1744..1815    +  promoter       SV40 promoter (fragment): SV40 enhancer and early promoter
   1839..1974    +  rep_origin     SV40 ori: SV40 origin of replication
   2020..2616    +  CDS            PuroR (fragment): puromycin N-acetyltransferase; pac from Streptomyces; confers resistance to puromycin
   2665..2782    +  misc_feature   cPPT/CTS: central polypurine tract and central termination sequence of HIV-1
   2847..2913    +  CDS            small t antigen (fragment): SV40 (simian virus 40) small t antigen
   2920..4098    +  promoter       EF-1α promoter: strong constitutive promoter for human elongation factor EF-1α
   4115..5485    +  CDS            FOXA2: FOXA2_HUMAN - Also known as HNF3B, TCF3B. Experimental evidence at protein level: Swiss-Prot protein existence level 1. Transcription factor that is involved in embryonic development, establishment of tissue-specific gene expression and regulation of gene expression in differentiated tissues. Is thought to act as a 'pioneer' factor opening the compacted chromatin for other proteins through interactions with nucleosomal core histones and thereby replacing linker histones at target enhancer and/or promoter sites. Binds DNA with the consensus sequence 5'- [AC]A[AT]T[AG]TT[GT][AG][CT]T[CT]-3' (By
   5501..5554    +  promoter       U6 promoter (fragment): RNA polymerase III promoter for human U6 snRNA
   5596..6184    +  misc_feature   WPRE: woodchuck hepatitis virus posttranscriptional regulatory element
   6235..6254    +  misc_feature   cPPT/CTS (fragment): central polypurine tract and central termination sequence of HIV-1
   6256..6489    +  LTR            3' LTR (ΔU3): self-inactivating 3' long terminal repeat (LTR) from HIV-1
   6567..6688    +  polyA_signal   SV40 poly(A) signal: SV40 polyadenylation signal
   6728..6863    +  rep_origin     SV40 ori: SV40 origin of replication
   6884..6902    -  promoter       T7 promoter: promoter for bacteriophage T7 RNA polymerase
   6910..7065    +  CDS            lacZα (fragment): LacZα fragment of β-galactosidase; lacZ fragment
   7070..7498    +  rep_origin     f1 ori (sequence partly withheld): f1 bacteriophage origin of replication; arrow indicates direction of (+) strand synthesis
   7551..7655    +  promoter       AmpR promoter: bla
   7656..8516    +  CDS            AmpR: β-lactamase; bla; confers resistance to ampicillin, carbenicillin, and related antibiotics
   8687..9275    +  rep_origin     ori: high-copy-number ColE1/pMB1/pBR322/pUC origin of replication
   9458..9550    +  CDS            lacI (fragment): lac repressor; lacI; The lac repressor binds to the lac operator to inhibit transcription in E. coli. This inhibition can be relieved by adding lactose or isopropyl-β-D-thiogalactopyranoside (IPTG).
   9563..9584    +  protein_bind   CAP binding site: CAP binding activates transcription in the presence of cAMP. E. coli catabolite activator protein
   9599..9629    +  promoter       lac promoter: promoter for the E. coli lac operon
   9637..9653    +  protein_bind   lac operator: The lac repressor binds to the lac operator to inhibit transcription in E. coli. This inhibition can be relieved by adding lactose or isopropyl-β-D-thiogalactopyranoside (IPTG). lac repressor encoded by lacI
   9698..9716    +  promoter       T3 promoter: promoter for bacteriophage T3 RNA polymerase
>Addgene plasmid #144135 | TFORF2609 | depositor full sequence | sequence record 284528 | Full Sequence
TTAATGTAGTCTTATGCAATACTCTTGTAGTCTTGCAACATGGTAACGATGAGTTAGCAACATGCCTTAC
AAGGAGAGAAAAAGCACCGTGCATGCCGATTGGTGGAAGTAAGGTGGTACGATCGTGCCTTATTAGGAAG
GCAACAGACGGGTCTGACATGGATTGGACGAACCACTGAATTGCCGCATTGCAGAGATATTGTATTTAAG
TGCCTAGCTCGATACATAAACGGGTCTCTCTGGTTAGACCAGATCTGAGCCTGGGAGCTCTCTGGCTAAC
TAGGGAACCCACTGCTTAAGCCTCAATAAAGCTTGCCTTGAGTGCTTCAAGTAGTGTGTGCCCGTCTGTT
GTGTGACTCTGGTAACTAGAGATCCCTCAGACCCTTTTAGTCAGTGTGGAAAATCTCTAGCAGTGGCGCC
CGAACAGGGACTTGAAAGCGAAAGGGAAACCAGAGGAGCTCTCTCGACGCAGGACTCGGCTTGCTGAAGC
GCGCACGGCAAGAGGCGAGGGGCGGCGACTGGTGAGTACGCCAAAAATTTTGACTAGCGGAGGCTAGAAG
GAGAGAGATGGGTGCGAGAGCGTCAGTATTAAGCGGGGGAGAATTAGATCGCGATGGGAAAAAATTCGGT
TAAGGCCAGGGGGAAAGAAAAAATATAAATTAAAACATATAGTATGGGCAAGCAGGGAGCTAGAACGATT
CGCAGTTAATCCTGGCCTGTTAGAAACATCAGAAGGCTGTAGACAAATACTGGGACAGCTACAACCATCC
CTTCAGACAGGATCAGAAGAACTTAGATCATTATATAATACAGTAGCAACCCTCTATTGTGTGCATCAAA
GGATAGAGATAAAAGACACCAAGGAAGCTTTAGACAAGATAGAGGAAGAGCAAAACAAAAGTAAGACCAC
CGCACAGCAAGCGGCCGCTGATCTTCAGACCTGGAGGAGGAGATATGAGGGACAATTGGAGAAGTGAATT
ATATAAATATAAAGTAGTAAAAATTGAACCATTAGGAGTAGCACCCACCAAGGCAAAGAGAAGAGTGGTG
CAGAGAGAAAAAAGAGCAGTGGGAATAGGAGCTTTGTTCCTTGGGTTCTTGGGAGCAGCAGGAAGCACTA
TGGGCGCAGCGTCAATGACGCTGACGGTACAGGCCAGACAATTATTGTCTGGTATAGTGCAGCAGCAGAA
CAATTTGCTGAGGGCTATTGAGGCGCAACAGCATCTGTTGCAACTCACAGTCTGGGGCATCAAGCAGCTC
CAGGCAAGAATCCTGGCTGTGGAAAGATACCTAAAGGATCAACAGCTCCTGGGGATTTGGGGTTGCTCTG
GAAAACTCATTTGCACCACTGCTGTGCCTTGGAATGCTAGTTGGAGTAATAAATCTCTGGAACAGATTTG
GAATCACACGACCTGGATGGAGTGGGACAGAGAAATTAACAATTACACAAGCTTAATACACTCCTTAATT
GAAGAATCGCAAAACCAGCAAGAAAAGAATGAACAAGAATTATTGGAATTAGATAAATGGGCAAGTTTGT
GGAATTGGTTTAACATAACAAATTGGCTGTGGTATATAAAATTATTCATAATGATAGTAGGAGGCTTGGT
AGGTTTAAGAATAGTTTTTGCTGTACTTTCTATAGTGAATAGAGTTAGGCAGGGATATTCACCATTATCG
TTTCAGACCCACCTCCCAACCCCGAGGGGACCCATGCATTGCATCTCAATTAGTCAGCAACCAGGTGTGG
AAAGTCCCCAGGCTCCCCAGCAGGCAGAAGTATGCAAAGCATGCGTCTCAATTAGTCAGCAACCATAGTC
CCGCCCCTAACTCCGCCCATCCCGCCCCTAACTCCGCCCAGTTCCGCCCATTCTCCGCCCCATGGCTGAC
TAATTTTTTTTATTTATGCAGAGGCCGAGGCCGCCTCGGCCTCTGAGCTATTCCAGAAGTAGTGAGGAGG
CTTTTTTGGAGGCCTAGGCTTTTGCAAAAAGCTTTCTAGAGGTACCACCGGAGCTTACCATGACCGAGTA
CAAGCCCACGGTGCGCCTCGCCACCCGCGACGACGTCCCCAGGGCCGTACGCACCCTCGCCGCCGCGTTC
GCCGACTACCCCGCCACGCGCCACACCGTCGATCCGGACCGCCACATCGAGCGGGTCACCGAGCTGCAAG
AACTCTTCCTCACGCGCGTCGGGCTCGACATCGGCAAGGTGTGGGTCGCGGACGACGGCGCCGCCGTGGC
GGTCTGGACCACGCCGGAGAGCGTCGAAGCGGGGGCGGTGTTCGCCGAGATCGGCCCGCGCATGGCCGAG
TTGAGCGGTTCCCGGCTGGCCGCGCAGCAACAGATGGAAGGCCTCCTGGCGCCGCACCGGCCCAAGGAGC
CCGCGTGGTTCCTGGCCACCGTCGGCGTCTCGCCCGACCACCAGGGCAAGGGTCTGGGCAGCGCCGTCGT
GCTCCCCGGAGTGGAGGCGGCCGAGCGCGCCGGGGTGCCCGCCTTCCTGGAGACCTCCGCGCCCCGCAAC
CTCCCCTTCTACGAGCGGCTCGGCTTCACCGTCACCGCCGACGTCGAGGTGCCCGAAGGACCGCGCACCT
GGTGCATGACCCGCAAGCCCGGTGCCAGTTAACGAATTCTAGATCTTGAGACAAATGGCAGTATTCATCC
ACAATTTTAAAAGAAAAGGGGGGATTGGGGGGTACAGTGCAGGGGAAAGAATAGTAGACATAATAGCAAC
AGACATACAAACTAAAGAATTACAAAAACAAATTACAAAAATTCAAAATTTTCGGGTTTATTACAGGGAC
AGCAGAGATCCACTTTGGCGCCGGCTCGAGGCCTGCAGGTGCAAAGATGGATAAAGTTTTAAACAGAGAG
GAATCTTTGCAGCTAATGGACCTTCTAGGTCTTGAAAGGAGTGGGAATTGGCTCCGGTGCCCGTCAGTGG
GCAGAGCGCACATCGCCCACAGTCCCCGAGAAGTTGGGGGGAGGGGTCGGCAATTGAACCGGTGCCTAGA
GAAGGTGGCGCGGGGTAAACTGGGAAAGTGATGTCGTGTACTGGCTCCGCCTTTTTCCCGAGGGTGGGGG
AGAACCGTATATAAGTGCAGTAGTCGCCGTGAACGTTCTTTTTCGCAACGGGTTTGCCGCCAGAACACAG
GTAAGTGCCGTGTGTGGTTCCCGCGGGCCTGGCCTCTTTACGGGTTATGGCCCTTGCGTGCCTTGAATTA
CTTCCACCTGGCTGCAGTACGTGATTCTTGATCCCGAGCTTCGGGTTGGAAGTGGGTGGGAGAGTTCGAG
GCCTTGCGCTTAAGGAGCCCCTTCGCCTCGTGCTTGAGTTGAGGCCTGGCCTGGGCGCTGGGGCCGCCGC
GTGCGAATCTGGTGGCACCTTCGCGCCTGTCTCGCTGCTTTCGATAAGTCTCTAGCCATTTAAAATTTTT
GATGACCTGCTGCGACGCTTTTTTTCTGGCAAGATAGTCTTGTAAATGCGGGCCAAGATCTGCACACTGG
TATTTCGGTTTTTGGGGCCGCGGGCGGCGACGGGGCCCGTGCGTCCCAGCGCACATGTTCGGCGAGGCGG
GGCCTGCGAGCGCGGCCACCGAGAATCGGACGGGGGTAGTCTCAAGCTGGCCGGCCTGCTCTGGTGCCTG
GCCTCGCGCCGCCGTGTATCGCCCCGCCCTGGGCGGCAAGGCTGGCCCGGTCGGCACCAGTTGCGTGAGC
GGAAAGATGGCCGCTTCCCGGCCCTGCTGCAGGGAGCTCAAAATGGAGGACGCGGCGCTCGGGAGAGCGG
GCGGGTGAGTCACCCACACAAAGGAAAAGGGCCTTTCCGTCCTCAGCCGTCGCTTCATGTGACTCCACGG
AGTACCGGGCGCCGTCCAGGCACCTCGATTAGTTCTCGAGCTTTTGGAGTACGTCGTCTTTAGGTTGGGG
GGAGGGGTTTTATGCGATGGAGTTTCCCCACACTGAGTGGGTGGAGACTGAAGTTAGGCCAGCTTGGCAC
TTGATGTAATTCTCCTTGGAATTTGCCCTTTTTGAGTTTGGATCTTGGTTCATTCTCAAGCCTCAGACAG
TGGTTCAAAGTTTTTTTCTTCCATTTCAGGTGTCGTGAGGCTAGCACCGCCACCATGCTGGGAGCGGTGA
AGATGGAAGGGCACGAGCCGTCCGACTGGAGCAGCTACTATGCAGAGCCCGAGGGCTACTCCTCCGTGAG
CAACATGAACGCCGGCCTGGGGATGAACGGCATGAACACGTACATGAGCATGTCGGCGGCCGCCATGGGC
AGCGGCTCGGGCAACATGAGCGCGGGCTCCATGAACATGTCGTCGTACGTGGGCGCTGGCATGAGCCCGT
CCCTGGCGGGGATGTCCCCCGGCGCGGGCGCCATGGCGGGCATGGGCGGCTCGGCCGGGGCGGCCGGCGT
GGCGGGCATGGGGCCGCACTTGAGTCCCAGCCTGAGCCCGCTCGGGGGGCAGGCGGCCGGGGCCATGGGC
GGCCTGGCCCCCTACGCCAACATGAACTCCATGAGCCCCATGTACGGGCAGGCGGGCCTGAGCCGCGCCC
GCGACCCCAAGACCTACAGGCGCAGCTACACGCACGCAAAGCCGCCCTACTCGTACATCTCGCTCATCAC
CATGGCCATCCAGCAGAGCCCCAACAAGATGCTGACGCTGAGCGAGATCTACCAGTGGATCATGGACCTC
TTCCCCTTCTACCGGCAGAACCAGCAGCGCTGGCAGAACTCCATCCGCCACTCGCTCTCCTTCAACGACT
GTTTCCTGAAGGTGCCCCGCTCGCCCGACAAGCCCGGCAAGGGCTCCTTCTGGACCCTGCACCCTGACTC
GGGCAACATGTTCGAGAACGGCTGCTACCTGCGCCGCCAGAAGCGCTTCAAGTGCGAGAAGCAGCTGGCG
CTGAAGGAGGCCGCAGGCGCCGCCGGCAGCGGCAAGAAGGCGGCCGCCGGAGCCCAGGCCTCACAGGCTC
AACTCGGGGAGGCCGCCGGGCCGGCCTCCGAGACTCCGGCGGGCACCGAGTCGCCTCACTCGAGCGCCTC
CCCGTGCCAGGAGCACAAGCGAGGGGGCCTGGGAGAGCTGAAGGGGACGCCGGCTGCGGCGCTGAGCCCC
CCAGAGCCGGCGCCCTCTCCCGGGCAGCAGCAGCAGGCCGCGGCCCACCTGCTGGGCCCGCCCCACCACC
CGGGCCTGCCGCCTGAGGCCCACCTGAAGCCGGAACACCACTACGCCTTCAACCACCCGTTCTCCATCAA
CAACCTCATGTCCTCGGAGCAGCAGCACCACCACAGCCACCACCACCACCAACCCCACAAAATGGACCTC
AAGGCCTACGAACAGGTGATGCACTACCCCGGCTACGGTTCCCCCATGCCTGGCAGCTTGGCCATGGGCC
CGGTCACGAACAAAACGGGCCTGGACGCCTCGCCCCTGGCCGCAGATACCTCCTACTACCAGGGGGTGTA
CTCCCGGCCCATTATGAACTCCTCTTAGTAATGAACTAGTCCGTAACTTGAAAGTATTTCGATTTCTTGG
CTTTATATATCTTGTGGAAAGGACGACAGTGTTGTCCGGTGGCTTCTGTTACGCGTTAAGTCGACAATCA
ACCTCTGGATTACAAAATTTGTGAAAGATTGACTGGTATTCTTAACTATGTTGCTCCTTTTACGCTATGT
GGATACGCTGCTTTAATGCCTTTGTATCATGCTATTGCTTCCCGTATGGCTTTCATTTTCTCCTCCTTGT
ATAAATCCTGGTTGCTGTCTCTTTATGAGGAGTTGTGGCCCGTTGTCAGGCAACGTGGCGTGGTGTGCAC
TGTGTTTGCTGACGCAACCCCCACTGGTTGGGGCATTGCCACCACCTGTCAGCTCCTTTCCGGGACTTTC
GCTTTCCCCCTCCCTATTGCCACGGCGGAACTCATCGCCGCCTGCCTTGCCCGCTGCTGGACAGGGGCTC
GGCTGTTGGGCACTGACAATTCCGTGGTGTTGTCGGGGAAATCATCGTCCTTTCCTTGGCTGCTCGCCTG
TGTTGCCACCTGGATTCTGCGCGGGACGTCCTTCTGCTACGTCCCTTCGGCCCTCAATCCAGCGGACCTT
CCTTCCCGCGGCCTGCTGCCGGCTCTGCGGCCTCTTCCGCGTCTTCGCCTTCGCCCTCAGACGAGTCGGA
TCTCCCTTTGGGCCGCCTCCCCGCGTCGACTTTAAGACCAATGACTTACAAGGCAGCTGTAGATCTTAGC
CACTTTTTAAAAGAAAAGGGGGGACTGGAAGGGCTAATTCACTCCCAACGAAGACAAGATCTGCTTTTTG
CTTGTACTGGGTCTCTCTGGTTAGACCAGATCTGAGCCTGGGAGCTCTCTGGCTAACTAGGGAACCCACT
GCTTAAGCCTCAATAAAGCTTGCCTTGAGTGCTTCAAGTAGTGTGTGCCCGTCTGTTGTGTGACTCTGGT
AACTAGAGATCCCTCAGACCCTTTTAGTCAGTGTGGAAAATCTCTAGCAGTACGTATAGTAGTTCATGTC
ATCTTATTATTCAGTATTTATAACTTGCAAAGAAATGAATATCAGAGAGTGAGAGGAACTTGTTTATTGC
AGCTTATAATGGTTACAAATAAAGCAATAGCATCACAAATTTCACAAATAAAGCATTTTTTTCACTGCAT
TCTAGTTGTGGTTTGTCCAAACTCATCAATGTATCTTATCATGTCTGGCTCTAGCTATCCCGCCCCTAAC
TCCGCCCATCCCGCCCCTAACTCCGCCCAGTTCCGCCCATTCTCCGCCCCATGGCTGACTAATTTTTTTT
ATTTATGCAGAGGCCGAGGCCGCCTCGGCCTCTGAGCTATTCCAGAAGTAGTGAGGAGGCTTTTTTGGAG
GCCTAGGGACGTACCCAATTCGCCCTATAGTGAGTCGTATTACGCGCGCTCACTGGCCGTCGTTTTACAA
CGTCGTGACTGGGAAAACCCTGGCGTTACCCAACTTAATCGCCTTGCAGCACATCCCCCTTTCGCCAGCT
GGCGTAATAGCGAAGAGGCCCGCACCGATCGCCCTTCCCAACAGTTGCGCAGCCTGAATGGCGAATGGG
[124 nt withheld, positions 7070-7193]
C
[91 nt withheld, positions 7195-7285]
A
[49 nt withheld, positions 7287-7335]
CCTTTGACGTTGGAGTCCACGTTCTTT
[37 nt withheld, positions 7363-7399]
ACCCTATCTCGGTCTATTCTTTTGATTTATAAGGGATTTTGCCGATTTCGGCCTATTGGTTAAAAAATGA
GCTGATTTAACAAAAATTTAACGCGAATTTTAACAAAATATTAACGCTTACAATTTAGGTGGCACTTTTC
GGGGAAATGTGCGCGGAACCCCTATTTGTTTATTTTTCTAAATACATTCAAATATGTATCCGCTCATGAG
ACAATAACCCTGATAAATGCTTCAATAATATTGAAAAAGGAAGAGTATGAGTATTCAACATTTCCGTGTC
GCCCTTATTCCCTTTTTTGCGGCATTTTGCCTTCCTGTTTTTGCTCACCCAGAAACGCTGGTGAAAGTAA
AAGATGCTGAAGATCAGTTGGGTGCACGAGTGGGTTACATCGAACTGGATCTCAACAGCGGTAAGATCCT
TGAGAGTTTTCGCCCCGAAGAACGTTTTCCAATGATGAGCACTTTTAAAGTTCTGCTATGTGGCGCGGTA
TTATCCCGTATTGACGCCGGGCAAGAGCAACTCGGTCGCCGCATACACTATTCTCAGAATGACTTGGTTG
AGTACTCACCAGTCACAGAAAAGCATCTTACGGATGGCATGACAGTAAGAGAATTATGCAGTGCTGCCAT
AACCATGAGTGATAACACTGCGGCCAACTTACTTCTGACAACGATCGGAGGACCGAAGGAGCTAACCGCT
TTTTTGCACAACATGGGGGATCATGTAACTCGCCTTGATCGTTGGGAACCGGAGCTGAATGAAGCCATAC
CAAACGACGAGCGTGACACCACGATGCCTGTAGCAATGGCAACAACGTTGCGCAAACTATTAACTGGCGA
ACTACTTACTCTAGCTTCCCGGCAACAATTAATAGACTGGATGGAGGCGGATAAAGTTGCAGGACCACTT
CTGCGCTCGGCCCTTCCGGCTGGCTGGTTTATTGCTGATAAATCTGGAGCCGGTGAGCGTGGGTCTCGCG
GTATCATTGCAGCACTGGGGCCAGATGGTAAGCCCTCCCGTATCGTAGTTATCTACACGACGGGGAGTCA
GGCAACTATGGATGAACGAAATAGACAGATCGCTGAGATAGGTGCCTCACTGATTAAGCATTGGTAACTG
TCAGACCAAGTTTACTCATATATACTTTAGATTGATTTAAAACTTCATTTTTAATTTAAAAGGATCTAGG
TGAAGATCCTTTTTGATAATCTCATGACCAAAATCCCTTAACGTGAGTTTTCGTTCCACTGAGCGTCAGA
CCCCGTAGAAAAGATCAAAGGATCTTCTTGAGATCCTTTTTTTCTGCGCGTAATCTGCTGCTTGCAAACA
AAAAAACCACCGCTACCAGCGGTGGTTTGTTTGCCGGATCAAGAGCTACCAACTCTTTTTCCGAAGGTAA
CTGGCTTCAGCAGAGCGCAGATACCAAATACTGTTCTTCTAGTGTAGCCGTAGTTAGGCCACCACTTCAA
GAACTCTGTAGCACCGCCTACATACCTCGCTCTGCTAATCCTGTTACCAGTGGCTGCTGCCAGTGGCGAT
AAGTCGTGTCTTACCGGGTTGGACTCAAGACGATAGTTACCGGATAAGGCGCAGCGGTCGGGCTGAACGG
GGGGTTCGTGCACACAGCCCAGCTTGGAGCGAACGACCTACACCGAACTGAGATACCTACAGCGTGAGCT
ATGAGAAAGCGCCACGCTTCCCGAAGGGAGAAAGGCGGACAGGTATCCGGTAAGCGGCAGGGTCGGAACA
GGAGAGCGCACGAGGGAGCTTCCAGGGGGAAACGCCTGGTATCTTTATAGTCCTGTCGGGTTTCGCCACC
TCTGACTTGAGCGTCGATTTTTGTGATGCTCGTCAGGGGGGCGGAGCCTATGGAAAAACGCCAGCAACGC
GGCCTTTTTACGGTTCCTGGCCTTTTGCTGGCCTTTTGCTCACATGTTCTTTCCTGCGTTATCCCCTGAT
TCTGTGGATAACCGTATTACCGCCTTTGAGTGAGCTGATACCGCTCGCCGCAGCCGAACGACCGAGCGCA
GCGAGTCAGTGAGCGAGGAAGCGGAAGAGCGCCCAATACGCAAACCGCCTCTCCCCGCGCGTTGGCCGAT
TCATTAATGCAGCTGGCACGACAGGTTTCCCGACTGGAAAGCGGGCAGTGAGCGCAACGCAATTAATGTG
AGTTAGCTCACTCATTAGGCACCCCAGGCTTTACACTTTATGCTTCCGGCTCGTATGTTGTGTGGAATTG
TGAGCGGATAACAATTTCACACAGGAAACAGCTATGACCATGATTACGCCAAGCGCGCAATTAACCCTCA
CTAAAGGGAACAAAAGCTGGAGCTGCAAGC
