Features (pLannotate 1.2.2; 31 found; start..end, strand, type, name):
      5..231     +  promoter       RSV promoter: Rous sarcoma virus enhancer/promoter
    232..412     +  LTR            5' LTR (truncated): truncated 5' long terminal repeat (LTR) from HIV-1
    459..584     +  misc_feature   HIV-1 Ψ: packaging signal of human immunodeficiency virus type 1
    568..931     +  CDS            HIV-1 gag (fragment): gag protein from human immunodeficiency virus 1; gag
   1077..1310    +  misc_feature   RRE: The Rev response element (RRE) of HIV-1 allows for Rev-dependent mRNA export from the nucleus to the cytoplasm.
   1687..1713    +  CDS            Rev (fragment): human immunodeficiency virus 1 (HIV-1) Rev protein; rev; enhances nuclear export of unspliced and incompletely spliced viral mRNAs
   1720..1743    +  promoter       SV40 promoter (fragment): SV40 early promoter
   1744..1815    +  promoter       SV40 promoter (fragment): SV40 enhancer and early promoter
   1839..1974    +  rep_origin     SV40 ori: SV40 origin of replication
   2020..2616    +  CDS            PuroR (fragment): puromycin N-acetyltransferase; pac from Streptomyces; confers resistance to puromycin
   2665..2782    +  misc_feature   cPPT/CTS: central polypurine tract and central termination sequence of HIV-1
   2847..2913    +  CDS            small t antigen (fragment): SV40 (simian virus 40) small t antigen
   2920..4098    +  promoter       EF-1α promoter: strong constitutive promoter for human elongation factor EF-1α
   4115..5485    +  CDS            FOXA2: FOXA2_HUMAN - Also known as HNF3B, TCF3B. Experimental evidence at protein level: Swiss-Prot protein existence level 1. Transcription factor that is involved in embryonic development, establishment of tissue-specific gene expression and regulation of gene expression in differentiated tissues. Is thought to act as a 'pioneer' factor opening the compacted chromatin for other proteins through interactions with nucleosomal core histones and thereby replacing linker histones at target enhancer and/or promoter sites. Binds DNA with the consensus sequence 5'- [AC]A[AT]T[AG]TT[GT][AG][CT]T[CT]-3' (By
   5501..5554    +  promoter       U6 promoter (fragment): RNA polymerase III promoter for human U6 snRNA
   5596..6184    +  misc_feature   WPRE: woodchuck hepatitis virus posttranscriptional regulatory element
   6235..6254    +  misc_feature   cPPT/CTS (fragment): central polypurine tract and central termination sequence of HIV-1
   6256..6489    +  LTR            3' LTR (ΔU3): self-inactivating 3' long terminal repeat (LTR) from HIV-1
   6567..6688    +  polyA_signal   SV40 poly(A) signal: SV40 polyadenylation signal
   6728..6863    +  rep_origin     SV40 ori: SV40 origin of replication
   6884..6902    -  promoter       T7 promoter: promoter for bacteriophage T7 RNA polymerase
   6910..7065    +  CDS            lacZα (fragment): LacZα fragment of β-galactosidase; lacZ fragment
   7070..7498    +  rep_origin     f1 ori (sequence partly withheld): f1 bacteriophage origin of replication; arrow indicates direction of (+) strand synthesis
   7551..7655    +  promoter       AmpR promoter: bla
   7656..8516    +  CDS            AmpR: β-lactamase; bla; confers resistance to ampicillin, carbenicillin, and related antibiotics
   8687..9275    +  rep_origin     ori: high-copy-number ColE1/pMB1/pBR322/pUC origin of replication
   9458..9550    +  CDS            lacI (fragment): lac repressor; lacI; The lac repressor binds to the lac operator to inhibit transcription in E. coli. This inhibition can be relieved by adding lactose or isopropyl-β-D-thiogalactopyranoside (IPTG).
   9563..9584    +  protein_bind   CAP binding site: CAP binding activates transcription in the presence of cAMP. E. coli catabolite activator protein
   9599..9629    +  promoter       lac promoter: promoter for the E. coli lac operon
   9637..9653    +  protein_bind   lac operator: The lac repressor binds to the lac operator to inhibit transcription in E. coli. This inhibition can be relieved by adding lactose or isopropyl-β-D-thiogalactopyranoside (IPTG). lac repressor encoded by lacI
   9698..9716    +  promoter       T3 promoter: promoter for bacteriophage T3 RNA polymerase
>Addgene plasmid #144135 | TFORF2609 | addgene full sequence | sequence record 385847 | Addgene Partial NGS Result
TTAATGTAGTCTTATGCAATACTCTTGTAGTCTTGCAACATGGTAACGATGAGTTAGCAACATGCCTTAC
AAGGAGAGAAAAAGCACCGTGCATGCCGATTGGTGGAAGTAAGGTGGTACGATCGTGCCTTATTAGGAAG
GCAACAGACGGGTCTGACATGGATTGGACGAACCACTGAATTGCCGCATTGCAGAGATATTGTATTTAAG
TGCCTAGCTCGATACATAAACGGGTCTCTCTGGTTAGACCAGATCTGAGCCTGGGAGCTCTCTGGCTAAC
TAGGGAACCCACTGCTTAAGCCTCAATAAAGCTTGCCTTGAGTGCTTCAAGTAGTGTGTGCCCGTCTGTT
GTGTGACTCTGGTAACTAGAGATCCCTCAGACCCTTTTAGTCAGTGTGGAAAATCTCTAGCAGTGGCGCC
CGAACAGGGACTTGAAAGCGAAAGGGAAACCAGAGGAGCTCTCTCGACGCAGGACTCGGCTTGCTGAAGC
GCGCACGGCAAGAGGCGAGGGGCGGCGACTGGTGAGTACGCCAAAAATTTTGACTAGCGGAGGCTAGAAG
GAGAGAGATGGGTGCGAGAGCGTCAGTATTAAGCGGGGGAGAATTAGATCGCGATGGGAAAAAATTCGGT
TAAGGCCAGGGGGAAAGAAAAAATATAAATTAAAACATATAGTATGGGCAAGCAGGGAGCTAGAACGATT
CGCAGTTAATCCTGGCCTGTTAGAAACATCAGAAGGCTGTAGACAAATACTGGGACAGCTACAACCATCC
CTTCAGACAGGATCAGAAGAACTTAGATCATTATATAATACAGTAGCAACCCTCTATTGTGTGCATCAAA
GGATAGAGATAAAAGACACCAAGGAAGCTTTAGACAAGATAGAGGAAGAGCAAAACAAAAGTAAGACCAC
CGCACAGCAAGCGGCCGCTGATCTTCAGACCTGGAGGAGGAGATATGAGGGACAATTGGAGAAGTGAATT
ATATAAATATAAAGTAGTAAAAATTGAACCATTAGGAGTAGCACCCACCAAGGCAAAGAGAAGAGTGGTG
CAGAGAGAAAAAAGAGCAGTGGGAATAGGAGCTTTGTTCCTTGGGTTCTTGGGAGCAGCAGGAAGCACTA
TGGGCGCAGCGTCAATGACGCTGACGGTACAGGCCAGACAATTATTGTCTGGTATAGTGCAGCAGCAGAA
CAATTTGCTGAGGGCTATTGAGGCGCAACAGCATCTGTTGCAACTCACAGTCTGGGGCATCAAGCAGCTC
CAGGCAAGAATCCTGGCTGTGGAAAGATACCTAAAGGATCAACAGCTCCTGGGGATTTGGGGTTGCTCTG
GAAAACTCATTTGCACCACTGCTGTGCCTTGGAATGCTAGTTGGAGTAATAAATCTCTGGAACAGATTTG
GAATCACACGACCTGGATGGAGTGGGACAGAGAAATTAACAATTACACAAGCTTAATACACTCCTTAATT
GAAGAATCGCAAAACCAGCAAGAAAAGAATGAACAAGAATTATTGGAATTAGATAAATGGGCAAGTTTGT
GGAATTGGTTTAACATAACAAATTGGCTGTGGTATATAAAATTATTCATAATGATAGTAGGAGGCTTGGT
AGGTTTAAGAATAGTTTTTGCTGTACTTTCTATAGTGAATAGAGTTAGGCAGGGATATTCACCATTATCG
TTTCAGACCCACCTCCCAACCCCGAGGGGACCCATGCATTGCATCTCAATTAGTCAGCAACCAGGTGTGG
AAAGTCCCCAGGCTCCCCAGCAGGCAGAAGTATGCAAAGCATGCGTCTCAATTAGTCAGCAACCATAGTC
CCGCCCCTAACTCCGCCCATCCCGCCCCTAACTCCGCCCAGTTCCGCCCATTCTCCGCCCCATGGCTGAC
TAATTTTTTTTATTTATGCAGAGGCCGAGGCCGCCTCGGCCTCTGAGCTATTCCAGAAGTAGTGAGGAGG
CTTTTTTGGAGGCCTAGGCTTTTGCAAAAAGCTTTCTAGAGGTACCACCGGAGCTTACCATGACCGAGTA
CAAGCCCACGGTGCGCCTCGCCACCCGCGACGACGTCCCCAGGGCCGTACGCACCCTCGCCGCCGCGTTC
GCCGACTACCCCGCCACGCGCCACACCGTCGATCCGGACCGCCACATCGAGCGGGTCACCGAGCTGCAAG
AACTCTTCCTCACGCGCGTCGGGCTCGACATCGGCAAGGTGTGGGTCGCGGACGACGGCGCCGCCGTGGC
GGTCTGGACCACGCCGGAGAGCGTCGAAGCGGGGGCGGTATTCGCCGAGATCGGCCCGCGCATGGCCGAG
TTGAGCGGTTCCCGGCTGGCCGCGCAGCAACAGATGGAAGGCCTCCTGGCGCCGCACCGGCCCAAGGAGC
CCGCGTGGTTCCTGGCCACCGTCGGCGTCTCGCCCGACCACCAGGGCAAGGGTCTGGGCAGCGCCGTCGT
GCTCCCCGGAGTGGAGGCGGCCGAGCGCGCCGGGGTGCCCGCCTTCCTGGAGACCTCCGCGCCCCGCAAC
CTCCCCTTCTACGAGCGGCTCGGCTTCACCGTCACCGCCGACGTCGAGGTGCCCGAAGGACCGCGCACCT
GGTGCATGACCCGCAAGCCCGGTGCCAGTTAACGAATTCTAGATCTTGAGACAAATGGCAGTATTCATCC
ACAATTTTAAAAGAAAAGGGGGGATTGGGGGGTACAGTGCAGGGGAAAGAATAGTAGACATAATAGCAAC
AGACATACAAACTAAAGAATTACAAAAACAAATTACAAAAATTCAAAATTTTCGGGTTTATTACAGGGAC
AGCAGAGATCCACTTTGGCGCCGGCTCGAGGCCTGCAGGTGCAAAGATGGATAAAGTTTTAAACAGAGAG
GAATCTTTGCAGCTAATGGACCTTCTAGGTCTTGAAAGGAGTGGGAATTGGCTCCGGTGCCCGTCAGTGG
GCAGAGCGCACATCGCCCACAGTCCCCGAGAAGTTGGGGGGAGGGGTCGGCAATTGAACCGGTGCCTAGA
GAAGGTGGCGCGGGGTAAACTGGGAAAGTGATGTCGTGTACTGGCTCCGCCTTTTTCCCGAGGGTGGGGG
AGAACCGTATATAAGTGCAGTAGTCGCCGTGAACGTTCTTTTTCGCAACGGGTTTGCCGCCAGAACACAG
GTAAGTGCCGTGTGTGGTTCCCGCGGGCCTGGCCTCTTTACGGGTTATGGCCCTTGCGTGCCTTGAATTA
CTTCCACCTGGCTGCAGTACGTGATTCTTGATCCCGAGCTTCGGGTTGGAAGTGGGTGGGAGAGTTCGAG
GCCTTGCGCTTAAGGAGCCCCTTCGCCTCGTGCTTGAGTTGAGGCCTGGCCTGGGCGCTGGGGCCGCCGC
GTGCGAATCTGGTGGCACCTTCGCGCCTGTCTCGCTGCTTTCGATAAGTCTCTAGCCATTTAAAATTTTT
GATGACCTGCTGCGACGCTTTTTTTCTGGCAAGATAGTCTTGTAAATGCGGGCCAAGATCTGCACACTGG
TATTTCGGTTTTTGGGGCCGCGGGCGGCGACGGGGCCCGTGCGTCCCAGCGCACATGTTCGGCGAGGCGG
GGCCTGCGAGCGCGGCCACCGAGAATCGGACGGGGGTAGTCTCAAGCTGGCCGGCCTGCTCTGGTGCCTG
GCCTCGCGCCGCCGTGTATCGCCCCGCCCTGGGCGGCAAGGCTGGCCCGGTCGGCACCAGTTGCGTGAGC
GGAAAGATGGCCGCTTCCCGGCCCTGCTGCAGGGAGCTCAAAATGGAGGACGCGGCGCTCGGGAGAGCGG
GCGGGTGAGTCACCCACACAAAGGAAAAGGGCCTTTCCGTCCTCAGCCGTCGCTTCATGTGACTCCACGG
AGTACCGGGCGCCGTCCAGGCACCTCGATTAGTTCTCGAGCTTTTGGAGTACGTCGTCTTTAGGTTGGGG
GGAGGGGTTTTATGCGATGGAGTTTCCCCACACTGAGTGGGTGGAGACTGAAGTTAGGCCAGCTTGGCAC
TTGATGTAATTCTCCTTGGAATTTGCCCTTTTTGAGTTTGGATCTTGGTTCATTCTCAAGCCTCAGACAG
TGGTTCAAAGTTTTTTTCTTCCATTTCAGGTGTCGTGAGGCTAGCACCGCCACCATGCTGGGAGCGGTGA
AGATGGAAGGGCACGAGCCGTCCGACTGGAGCAGCTACTATGCAGAGCCCGAGGGCTACTCCTCCGTGAG
CAACATGAACGCCGGCCTGGGGATGAACGGCATGAACACGTACATGAGCATGTCGGCGGCCGCCATGGGC
AGCGGCTCGGGCAACATGAGCGCGGGCTCCATGAACATGTCGTCGTACGTGGGCGCTGGCATGAGCCCGT
CCCTGGCGGGGATGTCCCCCGGCGCGGGCGCCATGGCGGGCATGGGCGGCTCGGCCGGGGCGGCCGGCGT
GGCGGGCATGGGGCCGCACTTGAGTCCCAGCCTGAGCCCGCTCGGGGGGCAGGCGGCCGGGGCCATGGGC
GGCCTGGCCCCCTACGCCAACATGAACTCCATGAGCCCCATGTACGGGCAGGCGGGCCTGAGCCGCGCCC
GCGACCCCAAGACCTACAGGCGCAGCTACACGCACGCAAAGCCGCCCTACTCGTACATCTCGCTCATCAC
CATGGCCATCCAGCAGAGCCCCAACAAGATGCTGACGCTGAGCGAGATCTACCAGTGGATCATGGACCTC
TTCCCCTTCTACCGGCAGAACCAGCAGCGCTGGCAGAACTCCATCCGCCACTCGCTCTCCTTCAACGACT
GTTTCCTGAAGGTGCCCCGCTCGCCCGACAAGCCCGGCAAGGGCTCCTTCTGGACCCTGCACCCTGACTC
GGGCAACATGTTCGAGAACGGCTGCTACCTGCGCCGCCAGAAGCGCTTCAAGTGCGAGAAGCAGCTGGCG
CTGAAGGAGGCCGCAGGCGCCGCCGGCAGCGGCAAGAAGGCGGCCGCCGGAGCCCAGGCCTCACAGGCTC
AACTCGGGGAGGCCGCCGGGCCGGCCTCCGAGACTCCGGCGGGCACCGAGTCGCCTCACTCGAGCGCCTC
CCCGTGCCAGGAGCACAAGCGAGGGGGCCTGGGAGAGCTGAAGGGGACGCCGGCTGCGGCGCTGAGCCCC
CCAGAGCCGGCGCCCTCTCCCGGGCAGCAGCAGCAGGCCGCGGCCCACCTGCTGGGCCCGCCCCACCACC
CGGGCCTGCCGCCTGAGGCCCACCTGAAGCCGGAACACCACTACGCCTTCAACCACCCGTTCTCCATCAA
CAACCTCATGTCCTCGGAGCAGCAGCACCACCACAGCCACCACCACCACCAACCCCACAAAATGGACCTC
AAGGCCTACGAACAGGTGATGCACTACCCCGGCTACGGTTCCCCCATGCCTGGCAGCTTGGCCATGGGCC
CGGTCACGAACAAAACGGGCCTGGACGCCTCGCCCCTGGCCGCAGATACCTCCTACTACCAGGGGGTGTA
CTCCCGGCCCATTATGAACTCCTCTTAGTAATGAACTAGTCCGTAACTTGAAAGTATTTCGATTTCTTGG
CTTTATATATCTTGTGGAAAGGACGACAGTGTTGTCCGGTGGCTTCTGTTACGCGTTAAGTCGACAATCA
ACCTCTGGATTACAAAATTTGTGAAAGATTGACTGGTATTCTTAACTATGTTGCTCCTTTTACGCTATGT
GGATACGCTGCTTTAATGCCTTTGTATCATGCTATTGCTTCCCGTATGGCTTTCATTTTCTCCTCCTTGT
ATAAATCCTGGTTGCTGTCTCTTTATGAGGAGTTGTGGCCCGTTGTCAGGCAACGTGGCGTGGTGTGCAC
TGTGTTTGCTGACGCAACCCCCACTGGTTGGGGCATTGCCACCACCTGTCAGCTCCTTTCCGGGACTTTC
GCTTTCCCCCTCCCTATTGCCACGGCGGAACTCATCGCCGCCTGCCTTGCCCGCTGCTGGACAGGGGCTC
GGCTGTTGGGCACTGACAATTCCGTGGTGTTGTCGGGGAAATCATCGTCCTTTCCTTGGCTGCTCGCCTG
TGTTGCCACCTGGATTCTGCGCGGGACGTCCTTCTGCTACGTCCCTTCGGCCCTCAATCCAGCGGACCTT
CCTTCCCGCGGCCTGCTGCCGGCTCTGCGGCCTCTTCCGCGTCTTCGCCTTCGCCCTCAGACGAGTCGGA
TCTCCCTTTGGGCCGCCTCCCCGCGTCGACTTTAAGACCAATGACTTACAAGGCAGCTGTAGATCTTAGC
CACTTTTTAAAAGAAAAGGGGGGACTGGAAGGGCTAATTCACTCCCAACGAAGACAAGATCTGCTTTTTG
CTTGTACTGGGTCTCTCTGGTTAGACCAGATCTGAGCCTGGGAGCTCTCTGGCTAACTAGGGAACCCACT
GCTTAAGCCTCAATAAAGCTTGCCTTGAGTGCTTCAAGTAGTGTGTGCCCGTCTGTTGTGTGACTCTGGT
AACTAGAGATCCCTCAGACCCTTTTAGTCAGTGTGGAAAATCTCTAGCAGTACGTATAGTAGTTCATGTC
ATCTTATTATTCAGTATTTATAACTTGCAAAGAAATGAATATCAGAGAGTGAGAGGAACTTGTTTATTGC
AGCTTATAATGGTTACAAATAAAGCAATAGCATCACAAATTTCACAAATAAAGCATTTTTTTCACTGCAT
TCTAGTTGTGGTTTGTCCAAACTCATCAATGTATCTTATCATGTCTGGCTCTAGCTATCCCGCCCCTAAC
TCCGCCCATCCCGCCCCTAACTCCGCCCAGTTCCGCCCATTCTCCGCCCCATGGCTGACTAATTTTTTTT
ATTTATGCAGAGGCCGAGGCCGCCTCGGCCTCTGAGCTATTCCAGAAGTAGTGAGGAGGCTTTTTTGGAG
GCCTAGGGACGTACCCAATTCGCCCTATAGTGAGTCGTATTACGCGCGCTCACTGGCCGTCGTTTTACAA
CGTCGTGACTGGGAAAACCCTGGCGTTACCCAACTTAATCGCCTTGCAGCACATCCCCCTTTCGCCAGCT
GGCGTAATAGCGAAGAGGCCCGCACCGATCGCCCTTCCCAACAGTTGCGCAGCCTGAATGGCGAATGGG
[124 nt withheld, positions 7070-7193]
C
[91 nt withheld, positions 7195-7285]
A
[49 nt withheld, positions 7287-7335]
CCTTTGACGTTGGAGTCCACGTTCTTT
[37 nt withheld, positions 7363-7399]
ACCCTATCTCGGTCTATTCTTTTGATTTATAAGGGATTTTGCCGATTTCGGCCTATTGGTTAAAAAATGA
GCTGATTTAACAAAAATTTAACGCGAATTTTAACAAAATATTAACGCTTACAATTTAGGTGGCACTTTTC
GGGGAAATGTGCGCGGAACCCCTATTTGTTTATTTTTCTAAATACATTCAAATATGTATCCGCTCATGAG
ACAATAACCCTGATAAATGCTTCAATAATATTGAAAAAGGAAGAGTATGAGTATTCAACATTTCCGTGTC
GCCCTTATTCCCTTTTTTGCGGCATTTTGCCTTCCTGTTTTTGCTCACCCAGAAACGCTGGTGAAAGTAA
AAGATGCTGAAGATCAGTTGGGTGCACGAGTGGGTTACATCGAACTGGATCTCAACAGCGGTAAGATCCT
TGAGAGTTTTCGCCCCGAAGAACGTTTTCCAATGATGAGCACTTTTAAAGTTCTGCTATGTGGCGCGGTA
TTATCCCGTATTGACGCCGGGCAAGAGCAACTCGGTCGCCGCATACACTATTCTCAGAATGACTTGGTTG
AGTACTCACCAGTCACAGAAAAGCATCTTACGGATGGCATGACAGTAAGAGAATTATGCAGTGCTGCCAT
AACCATGAGTGATAACACTGCGGCCAACTTACTTCTGACAACGATCGGAGGACCGAAGGAGCTAACCGCT
TTTTTGCACAACATGGGGGATCATGTAACTCGCCTTGATCGTTGGGAACCGGAGCTGAATGAAGCCATAC
CAAACGACGAGCGTGACACCACGATGCCTGTAGCAATGGCAACAACGTTGCGCAAACTATTAACTGGCGA
ACTACTTACTCTAGCTTCCCGGCAACAATTAATAGACTGGATGGAGGCGGATAAAGTTGCAGGACCACTT
CTGCGCTCGGCCCTTCCGGCTGGCTGGTTTATTGCTGATAAATCTGGAGCCGGTGAGCGTGGGTCTCGCG
GTATCATTGCAGCACTGGGGCCAGATGGTAAGCCCTCCCGTATCGTAGTTATCTACACGACGGGGAGTCA
GGCAACTATGGATGAACGAAATAGACAGATCGCTGAGATAGGTGCCTCACTGATTAAGCATTGGTAACTG
TCAGACCAAGTTTACTCATATATACTTTAGATTGATTTAAAACTTCATTTTTAATTTAAAAGGATCTAGG
TGAAGATCCTTTTTGATAATCTCATGACCAAAATCCCTTAACGTGAGTTTTCGTTCCACTGAGCGTCAGA
CCCCGTAGAAAAGATCAAAGGATCTTCTTGAGATCCTTTTTTTCTGCGCGTAATCTGCTGCTTGCAAACA
AAAAAACCACCGCTACCAGCGGTGGTTTGTTTGCCGGATCAAGAGCTACCAACTCTTTTTCCGAAGGTAA
CTGGCTTCAGCAGAGCGCAGATACCAAATACTGTTCTTCTAGTGTAGCCGTAGTTAGGCCACCACTTCAA
GAACTCTGTAGCACCGCCTACATACCTCGCTCTGCTAATCCTGTTACCAGTGGCTGCTGCCAGTGGCGAT
AAGTCGTGTCTTACCGGGTTGGACTCAAGACGATAGTTACCGGATAAGGCGCAGCGGTCGGGCTGAACGG
GGGGTTCGTGCACACAGCCCAGCTTGGAGCGAACGACCTACACCGAACTGAGATACCTACAGCGTGAGCT
ATGAGAAAGCGCCACGCTTCCCGAAGGGAGAAAGGCGGACAGGTATCCGGTAAGCGGCAGGGTCGGAACA
GGAGAGCGCACGAGGGAGCTTCCAGGGGGAAACGCCTGGTATCTTTATAGTCCTGTCGGGTTTCGCCACC
TCTGACTTGAGCGTCGATTTTTGTGATGCTCGTCAGGGGGGCGGAGCCTATGGAAAAACGCCAGCAACGC
GGCCTTTTTACGGTTCCTGGCCTTTTGCTGGCCTTTTGCTCACATGTTCTTTCCTGCGTTATCCCCTGAT
TCTGTGGATAACCGTATTACCGCCTTTGAGTGAGCTGATACCGCTCGCCGCAGCCGAACGACCGAGCGCA
GCGAGTCAGTGAGCGAGGAAGCGGAAGAGCGCCCAATACGCAAACCGCCTCTCCCCGCGCGTTGGCCGAT
TCATTAATGCAGCTGGCACGACAGGTTTCCCGACTGGAAAGCGGGCAGTGAGCGCAACGCAATTAATGTG
AGTTAGCTCACTCATTAGGCACCCCAGGCTTTACACTTTATGCTTCCGGCTCGTATGTTGTGTGGAATTG
TGAGCGGATAACAATTTCACACAGGAAACAGCTATGACCATGATTACGCCAAGCGCGCAATTAACCCTCA
CTAAAGGGAACAAAAGCTGGAGCTGCAAGC
