>Addgene plasmid #144135 | TFORF2609 | depositor partial sequence | sequence record 284529 | Insert
ACCGCCACCATGCTGGGAGCGGTGAAGATGGAAGGGCACGAGCCGTCCGACTGGAGCAGCTACTATGCAG
AGCCCGAGGGCTACTCCTCCGTGAGCAACATGAACGCCGGCCTGGGGATGAACGGCATGAACACGTACAT
GAGCATGTCGGCGGCCGCCATGGGCAGCGGCTCGGGCAACATGAGCGCGGGCTCCATGAACATGTCGTCG
TACGTGGGCGCTGGCATGAGCCCGTCCCTGGCGGGGATGTCCCCCGGCGCGGGCGCCATGGCGGGCATGG
GCGGCTCGGCCGGGGCGGCCGGCGTGGCGGGCATGGGGCCGCACTTGAGTCCCAGCCTGAGCCCGCTCGG
GGGGCAGGCGGCCGGGGCCATGGGCGGCCTGGCCCCCTACGCCAACATGAACTCCATGAGCCCCATGTAC
GGGCAGGCGGGCCTGAGCCGCGCCCGCGACCCCAAGACCTACAGGCGCAGCTACACGCACGCAAAGCCGC
CCTACTCGTACATCTCGCTCATCACCATGGCCATCCAGCAGAGCCCCAACAAGATGCTGACGCTGAGCGA
GATCTACCAGTGGATCATGGACCTCTTCCCCTTCTACCGGCAGAACCAGCAGCGCTGGCAGAACTCCATC
CGCCACTCGCTCTCCTTCAACGACTGTTTCCTGAAGGTGCCCCGCTCGCCCGACAAGCCCGGCAAGGGCT
CCTTCTGGACCCTGCACCCTGACTCGGGCAACATGTTCGAGAACGGCTGCTACCTGCGCCGCCAGAAGCG
CTTCAAGTGCGAGAAGCAGCTGGCGCTGAAGGAGGCCGCAGGCGCCGCCGGCAGCGGCAAGAAGGCGGCC
GCCGGAGCCCAGGCCTCACAGGCTCAACTCGGGGAGGCCGCCGGGCCGGCCTCCGAGACTCCGGCGGGCA
CCGAGTCGCCTCACTCGAGCGCCTCCCCGTGCCAGGAGCACAAGCGAGGGGGCCTGGGAGAGCTGAAGGG
GACGCCGGCTGCGGCGCTGAGCCCCCCAGAGCCGGCGCCCTCTCCCGGGCAGCAGCAGCAGGCCGCGGCC
CACCTGCTGGGCCCGCCCCACCACCCGGGCCTGCCGCCTGAGGCCCACCTGAAGCCGGAACACCACTACG
CCTTCAACCACCCGTTCTCCATCAACAACCTCATGTCCTCGGAGCAGCAGCACCACCACAGCCACCACCA
CCACCAACCCCACAAAATGGACCTCAAGGCCTACGAACAGGTGATGCACTACCCCGGCTACGGTTCCCCC
ATGCCTGGCAGCTTGGCCATGGGCCCGGTCACGAACAAAACGGGCCTGGACGCCTCGCCCCTGGCCGCAG
ATACCTCCTACTACCAGGGGGTGTACTCCCGGCCCATTATGAACTCCTCTTAGTAATGAACTAGTCCGTA
ACTTGAAAGTATTTCGATTTCTTGGCTTTATATATCTTGTGGAAAGGACGACAGTGTTGTCCGGTGGCTT
CTGTT
