>Addgene plasmid #144135 | TFORF2609 | depositor partial sequence | sequence record 284530 | Barcode
CAGTGTTGTCCGGTGGCTTCTGTT
